Addgene plasmid #44318: pUC-UAS1B10-Leum
Depositing lab: Hal Alper. Depositing organization: University of Texas at Austin. Publication: Tuning gene expression in Yarrowia lipolytica by a hybrid promoter approach. Blazeck J, Liu L, Redden H, Alper H. Appl Environ Microbiol. 2011 Nov;77(22):7905-14. doi: 10.1128/AEM.05763-11. Epub 2011 Sep 16. PubMed 21926196.
Backbone
  Vector backbone: pUC19
  Backbone size w/o insert (bp): 2623
  Total vector size (bp): 3901
  Modifications to backbone: None
  Vector type: Bacterial Expression, Synthetic Biology
Growth in bacteria
  Bacterial resistance: Ampicillin, 100 μg/mL
  Growth temperature: 37°C
  Growth strain: DH10B
  Copy number: High Copy
Gene/Insert
  Gene/Insert name: UAS1B10-Leum promoter
  Species: Yarrowia lipolytica
  Insert size (bp): 1278
  Mutation: N/A
  Promoter: UAS1B10-Leum
  Cloning method: Restriction Enzyme; 5′ cloning site BstBI (not destroyed); 3′ cloning site AscI (not destroyed)
  Sequencing primers: 5′ m13_forward20_primer; 3′ m13_reverse_primer
Terms and licenses: Academic/Nonprofit Terms; Industry Terms: Not Available to Industry
How to cite: pUC-UAS1B10-Leum was a gift from Hal Alper (Addgene plasmid # 44318 ; http://n2t.net/addgene:44318 ; RRID:Addgene_44318)
