[The description below was written by a language model from this plasmid's Addgene catalogue record and the feature table of its GenBank file.]
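Description:
pUC-UAS1B10-Leum is a 3,901 bp high-copy E. coli cloning plasmid built on an unmodified pUC19 backbone. It serves as a storage and source vector for a synthetic hybrid promoter from the yeast Yarrowia lipolytica. Propagation in bacteria relies on the pUC-type ColE1/pMB1 origin of replication, and selection is by ampicillin resistance from the bla (beta-lactamase) gene under its own promoter. The plasmid contains no yeast origin, centromere or yeast selectable marker, so although it is catalogued as a bacterial expression and synthetic biology vector, it is effectively a parts carrier and cannot be maintained in Yarrowia as it stands.

The payload is the 1,278 bp UAS1B10-Leum promoter, cloned between BstBI and AscI sites, both of which are retained so the element can be excised and moved into other vectors. The feature table does not annotate the insert, but its position can be inferred from the unannotated stretch between the M13 forward and M13 reverse primer sites in the lacZ polylinker region. The residual lac promoter, lac operator and CAP binding site of pUC19 lie next to this region. The name and the associated publication on hybrid promoter engineering suggest that the element joins ten tandem copies of the UAS1B upstream activating sequence to a minimal leucine-gene core promoter, though the record does not spell out this architecture. No reporter or coding sequence is recorded downstream of the promoter. The plasmid most likely belongs to a graded series of promoters with different UAS copy numbers. Its typical use would be as a source of a defined-strength promoter for subcloning into Yarrowia expression constructs to tune gene expression.
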