LOCUS       Exported 3901 bp ds-DNA circular SYN 13-MAY-2021
DEFINITION  synthetic circular DNA
ACCESSION   .
VERSION     .
KEYWORDS    pUC-UAS1B10-Leum
SOURCE      synthetic DNA construct
  ORGANISM  synthetic DNA construct
REFERENCE   1 (bases 1 to 3901)
  AUTHORS   Blazeck J, Liu L, Redden H, Alper H
  TITLE     Tuning gene expression in Yarrowia lipolytica by a hybrid promoter
            approach.
  JOURNAL   Appl Environ Microbiol. 2011 Nov;77(22):7905-14. doi:
            10.1128/AEM.05763-11. Epub 2011 Sep 16.
  PUBMED    21926196
REFERENCE   2 (bases 1 to 3901)
  AUTHORS   .
  TITLE     Direct Submission
  JOURNAL   Exported May 13, 2021 from SnapGene Server 1.1.58
            http://www.snapgene.com
FEATURES             Location/Qualifiers
     source          1..3901
                     /organism="synthetic DNA construct"
                     /mol_type="other DNA"
     primer_bind     complement(29..51)
                     /label=pGEX 3'
                     /note="pGEX vectors, reverse primer"
     primer_bind     151..170
                     /label=pRS-marker
                     /note="pRS vectors, use to sequence yeast selectable
                     marker"
     primer_bind     364..386
                     /label=M13/pUC Forward
                     /note="In lacZ gene"
     primer_bind     378..395
                     /label=M13 Forward
                     /note="In lacZ gene. Also called M13-F20 or M13 (-21)
                     Forward"
     primer_bind     379..395
                     /label=M13 fwd
                     /note="common sequencing primer, one of multiple similar
                     variants"
     primer_bind     complement(1680..1696)
                     /label=M13 rev
                     /note="common sequencing primer, one of multiple similar
                     variants"
     primer_bind     complement(1680..1696)
                     /label=M13 Reverse
                     /note="In lacZ gene. Also called M13-rev"
     primer_bind     complement(1693..1715)
                     /label=M13/pUC Reverse
                     /note="In lacZ gene"
     protein_bind    1704..1720
                     /label=lac operator
                     /bound_moiety="lac repressor encoded by lacI"
                     /note="The lac repressor binds to the lac operator to
                     inhibit transcription in E. coli. This inhibition can be
                     relieved by adding lactose or
                     isopropyl-beta-D-thiogalactopyranoside (IPTG)."
     promoter        complement(1728..1758)
                     /label=lac promoter
                     /note="promoter for the E. coli lac operon"
     protein_bind    1773..1794
                     /label=CAP binding site
                     /bound_moiety="E. coli catabolite activator protein"
                     /note="CAP binding activates transcription in the presence
                     of cAMP."
     primer_bind     complement(1911..1928)
                     /label=L4440
                     /note="L4440 vector, forward primer"
     rep_origin      complement(2082..2670)
                     /direction=LEFT
                     /label=ori
                     /note="high-copy-number ColE1/pMB1/pBR322/pUC origin of
                     replication"
     primer_bind     complement(2162..2181)
                     /label=pBR322ori-F
                     /note="pBR322 origin, forward primer"
     CDS             complement(2841..3701)
                     /codon_start=1
                     /gene="bla"
                     /product="beta-lactamase"
                     /label=AmpR
                     /note="confers resistance to ampicillin, carbenicillin, and
                     related antibiotics"
                     /translation="MSIQHFRVALIPFFAAFCLPVFAHPETLVKVKDAEDQLGARVGYI
                     ELDLNSGKILESFRPEERFPMMSTFKVLLCGAVLSRIDAGQEQLGRRIHYSQNDLVEYS
                     PVTEKHLTDGMTVRELCSAAITMSDNTAANLLLTTIGGPKELTAFLHNMGDHVTRLDRW
                     EPELNEAIPNDERDTTMPVAMATTLRKLLTGELLTLASRQQLIDWMEADKVAGPLLRSA
                     LPAGWFIADKSGAGERGSRGIIAALGPDGKPSRIVVIYTTGSQATMDERNRQIAEIGAS
                     LIKHW"
     primer_bind     3464..3483
                     /label=Amp-R
                     /note="Ampicillin resistance gene, reverse primer"
     promoter        complement(3702..3806)
                     /gene="bla"
                     /label=AmpR promoter
     primer_bind     3874..3892
                     /label=pBRforEco
                     /note="pBR322 vectors, upsteam of EcoRI site, forward
                     primer"
ORIGIN
        1 tcgcgcgttt cggtgatgac ggtgaaaacc tctgacacat gcagctcccg gagacggtca
       61 cagcttgtct gtaagcggat gccgggagca gacaagcccg tcagggcgcg tcagcgggtg
      121 ttggcgggtg tcggggctgg cttaactatg cggcatcaga gcagattgta ctgagagtgc
      181 accatatgcg gtgtgaaata ccgcacagat gcgtaaggag aaaataccgc atcaggcgcc
      241 attcgccatt caggctgcgc aactgttggg aagggcgatc ggtgcgggcc tcttcgctat
      301 tacgccagct ggcgaaaggg ggatgtgctg caaggcgatt aagttgggta acgccagggt
      361 tttcccagtc acgacgttgt aaaacgacgg ccagtttcga actgcagttg aattcctgag
      421 gtgtctcaca agtgccgtgc agtcccgccc ccacttgctt ctctttgtgt gtagtgtacg
      481 tacattatcg agaccgttgt tcccgcccac ctcgatccgg tctagactga ggtgtctcac
      541 aagtgccgtg cagtcccgcc cccacttgct tctctttgtg tgtagtgtac gtacattatc
      601 gagaccgttg ttcccgccca cctcgatccg gggatccctg aggtgtctca caagtgccgt
      661 gcagtcccgc ccccacttgc ttctctttgt gtgtagtgta cgtacattat cgagaccgtt
      721 gttcccgccc acctcgatcc gggtcgacct gaggtgtctc acaagtgccg tgcagtcccg
      781 cccccacttg cttctctttg tgtgtagtgt acgtacatta tcgagaccgt tgttcccgcc
      841 cacctcgatc cgggagctcc tgaggtgtct cacaagtgcc gtgcagtccc gcccccactt
      901 gcttctcttt gtgtgtagtg tacgtacatt atcgagaccg ttgttcccgc ccacctcgat
      961 ccggtctaga ctgaggtgtc tcacaagtgc cgtgcagtcc cgcccccact tgcttctctt
     1021 tgtgtgtagt gtacgtacat tatcgagacc gttgttcccg cccacctcga tccggggatc
     1081 cctgaggtgt ctcacaagtg ccgtgcagtc ccgcccccac ttgcttctct ttgtgtgtag
     1141 tgtacgtaca ttatcgagac cgttgttccc gcccacctcg atccgggtcg acctgaggtg
     1201 tctcacaagt gccgtgcagt cccgccccca cttgcttctc tttgtgtgta gtgtacgtac
     1261 attatcgaga ccgttgttcc cgcccacctc gatccgggca tgcggtaccc ggggatccct
     1321 gaggtgtctc acaagtgccg tgcagtcccg cccccacttg cttctctttg tgtgtagtgt
     1381 acgtacatta tcgagaccgt tgttcccgcc cacctcgatc cgggtcgacc tgaggtgtct
     1441 cacaagtgcc gtgcagtccc gcccccactt gcttctcttt gtgtgtagtg tacgtacatt
     1501 atcgagaccg ttgttcccgc ccacctcgat ccgggcatgc actgatcacg ggcaaaagtg
     1561 cgtatatata caagagcgtt tgccagccac agattttcac tccacacacc acatcacaca
     1621 tacaaccaca cacatccaca atggaacccg aaactaaaag cttcaggcgc gccatcatgg
     1681 tcatagctgt ttcctgtgtg aaattgttat ccgctcacaa ttccacacaa catacgagcc
     1741 ggaagcataa agtgtaaagc ctggggtgcc taatgagtga gctaactcac attaattgcg
     1801 ttgcgctcac tgcccgcttt ccagtcggga aacctgtcgt gccagctgca ttaatgaatc
     1861 ggccaacgcg cggggagagg cggtttgcgt attgggcgct cttccgcttc ctcgctcact
     1921 gactcgctgc gctcggtcgt tcggctgcgg cgagcggtat cagctcactc aaaggcggta
     1981 atacggttat ccacagaatc aggggataac gcaggaaaga acatgtgagc aaaaggccag
     2041 caaaaggcca ggaaccgtaa aaaggccgcg ttgctggcgt ttttccatag gctccgcccc
     2101 cctgacgagc atcacaaaaa tcgacgctca agtcagaggt ggcgaaaccc gacaggacta
     2161 taaagatacc aggcgtttcc ccctggaagc tccctcgtgc gctctcctgt tccgaccctg
     2221 ccgcttaccg gatacctgtc cgcctttctc ccttcgggaa gcgtggcgct ttctcatagc
     2281 tcacgctgta ggtatctcag ttcggtgtag gtcgttcgct ccaagctggg ctgtgtgcac
     2341 gaaccccccg ttcagcccga ccgctgcgcc ttatccggta actatcgtct tgagtccaac
     2401 ccggtaagac acgacttatc gccactggca gcagccactg gtaacaggat tagcagagcg
     2461 aggtatgtag gcggtgctac agagttcttg aagtggtggc ctaactacgg ctacactaga
     2521 aggacagtat ttggtatctg cgctctgctg aagccagtta ccttcggaaa aagagttggt
     2581 agctcttgat ccggcaaaca aaccaccgct ggtagcggtg gtttttttgt ttgcaagcag
     2641 cagattacgc gcagaaaaaa aggatctcaa gaagatcctt tgatcttttc tacggggtct
     2701 gacgctcagt ggaacgaaaa ctcacgttaa gggattttgg tcatgagatt atcaaaaagg
     2761 atcttcacct agatcctttt aaattaaaaa tgaagtttta aatcaatcta aagtatatat
     2821 gagtaaactt ggtctgacag ttaccaatgc ttaatcagtg aggcacctat ctcagcgatc
     2881 tgtctatttc gttcatccat agttgcctga ctccccgtcg tgtagataac tacgatacgg
     2941 gagggcttac catctggccc cagtgctgca atgataccgc gagacccacg ctcaccggct
     3001 ccagatttat cagcaataaa ccagccagcc ggaagggccg agcgcagaag tggtcctgca
     3061 actttatccg cctccatcca gtctattaat tgttgccggg aagctagagt aagtagttcg
     3121 ccagttaata gtttgcgcaa cgttgttgcc attgctacag gcatcgtggt gtcacgctcg
     3181 tcgtttggta tggcttcatt cagctccggt tcccaacgat caaggcgagt tacatgatcc
     3241 cccatgttgt gcaaaaaagc ggttagctcc ttcggtcctc cgatcgttgt cagaagtaag
     3301 ttggccgcag tgttatcact catggttatg gcagcactgc ataattctct tactgtcatg
     3361 ccatccgtaa gatgcttttc tgtgactggt gagtactcaa ccaagtcatt ctgagaatag
     3421 tgtatgcggc gaccgagttg ctcttgcccg gcgtcaatac gggataatac cgcgccacat
     3481 agcagaactt taaaagtgct catcattgga aaacgttctt cggggcgaaa actctcaagg
     3541 atcttaccgc tgttgagatc cagttcgatg taacccactc gtgcacccaa ctgatcttca
     3601 gcatctttta ctttcaccag cgtttctggg tgagcaaaaa caggaaggca aaatgccgca
     3661 aaaaagggaa taagggcgac acggaaatgt tgaatactca tactcttcct ttttcaatat
     3721 tattgaagca tttatcaggg ttattgtctc atgagcggat acatatttga atgtatttag
     3781 aaaaataaac aaataggggt tccgcgcaca tttccccgaa aagtgccacc tgacgtctaa
     3841 gaaaccatta ttatcatgac attaacctat aaaaataggc gtatcacgag gccctttcgt
     3901 c
//
