>Addgene plasmid #44318 | pUC-UAS1B10-Leum | addgene partial sequence | sequence record 62823 | M13_pUC_rev
AGCTTTTAGTTTCGGGTTCCATTGTGGATGTGTGTGGTTGTATGTGTGATGTGGTGTGTGGAGTGAAAAT
CTGTGGCTGGCAAACGCTCTTGTATATATACGCACTTTTGCCCGTGATCAGTGCATGCCCGGATCGAGGT
GGGCGGGAACAACGGTCTCGATAATGTACGTACACTACACACAAAGAGAAGCAAGTGGGGGCGGGACTGC
ACGGCACTTGTGAGACACCTCAGGTCGACCCGGATCGAGGTGGGCGGGAACAACGGTCTCGATAATGTAC
GTACACTACACACAAAGAGAAGCAAGTGGGGGCGGGACTGCACGGCACTTGTGAGACACCTCAGGGATCC
CCGGGTACCGCATGCCCGGATCGAGGTGGGCGGGAACAACGGTCTCGATAATGTACGTACACTACACACA
AAGAGAAGCAAGTGGGGGCGGGACTGCACGGCACTTGTGAGACACCTCAGGTCGACCCGGATCGAGGTGG
GCGGGAACAACGGTCTCGATAATGTACGTACACTACACACAAAGAGAAGCAAGTGGGGGCGGGACTGCAC
GGCACTTGTGAGACACCTCAGGGATCCCCGGATCGAGGTGGGCGGGAACAACGGTCTCGATAATGTACGT
ACACTACACACAAAGAGAAGCAAGTGGGGGCGGGACTGCACGGCACTTGTGAGACACCTCAGTCTAGACC
GGATCGAGGTGGGCGGGAACAACGGTCTCGATAATGTACGTACACTACACACAAAGAGAAGCAAGTGGGG
GCGGGACTGCACGGCACTTG
